>Addgene plasmid #218761 | pAAV-hSyn-ConVERGD-stGtACR1(FusionRed)-W3SL | addgene full sequence | sequence record 432136 | Addgene NGS Result
TTGGGATCCAATCCTGCAGGCAGCTGCGCGCTCGCTCGCTCACTGAGGCCGCCCGGGCAAAGCCCGGGCG
TCGGGCGACCTTTGGTCGCCCGGCCTCAGTGAGCGAGCGAGCGCGCAGAGAGGGAGTGGCCAACTCCATC
ACTAGGGGTTCCTGGAGCTCCGGTTACCGGCCGCTTTAAAAAACCTCCCACATCTCCCCCTGAACCTGAA
ACATAAAATGAATGCAATTGTTGTTGTTAACTTGTTTATTGCAGCTTATAATGGTTACAAATAAAGCAAT
AGCATCACAAATTTCACAAATAAAGCTAGATGGTTACAAATAAAGCAATAGCATCACAAATTTCACAAAT
AAACACCACGGAATTGTCAGTGCCCAACAGCCGAGCCCCTGTCCAGCAGCGGGCAAGGCAGGCGGCGATG
AGTTCCGCCGTGGCAAGAACTAACCAGGATTTATACAAGGAGGAGAAAATGAAAGCCATACGGGAAGCAA
TAGCATGATACAAAGGCATTAAAGCAGCGTATCCACATAGCGTAAAAGGAGCAACATAGTTAAGAATACC
AGTCAATCTTTCACAAATTTTGTAATCCAGAGGTTGATTATCTCGGGCATCGAATATCGAATCGGCTAAG
CTCTAGAAAGCTTCGTACGGAAGTTACTATTCCGAAGTTCCTATTCTCTAGAAAGTATAGGAACTTCGTG
TCGATGGTGATGCTTGGCAATTCGGGTCGATGGTGAAGCATTGGTCTTCCTATTTTGATGAAGTTCCTAT
TCTTCAAAAGGTATAGGAACTTCCTCGAGACCGGTACTAGTGCCACCATGAGCAGCATTACTTGTGACCC
AGCCATCTATGGAGAGTGGAGCAGAGAGAACCAGTTTTGCGTCGAAAAGAGCCTGATTACCCTGGACGGC
ATCAAGTACGTGCAGCTGGTCATGGCCGTGGTGAGCGCCTGCCAGGTGTTCTTTATGGTCACTAGGGCAC
CCAAAGTGCCTTGGGAGGCCATCTACCTGCCAACCACAGAAATGATCACCTATTCACTGGCTTTCACAGG
CAACGGATACATTCGAGTGGCAAATGGGAAGTATCTGCCTTGGGCTAGAATGGCAAGTTGGCTGTGCACA
TGTCCAATCATGCTGGGCCTGGTGAGCAACATGGCCCTGGTGAAGTACAAATCCATTCCACTGAATCCCA
TGATGATTGCCGCCAGCAGCATCTGCACAGTGTTCGGAATCACTGCCTCCGTGGTCCTGGACCCCCTGCA
CGTGTGGCTGTACTGTTTCATCTCTAGTATTTTCTTTATCTTTGAGATGGTGGTCGCATTCGCCATTTTT
GCCATCACTATTCATGATTTTCAGACCATCGGAAGTCCCATGTCACTGAAGGTGGTCGAAAGGCTGAAAC
TGATGAGAATCGTGTTCTACGTGAGCTGGATGGCCTATCCTATCCTGTGGAGTTTTTCAAGCACAGGGGC
TTGCATTATGTCTGAGAACACTTCCTCTGTGCTGTACCTGCTGGGCGACGCACTGTGCAAAAATACCTAT
GGAATCCTGCTGTGGGCTACTACCTGGGGACTGCTGAACGGCAAGTGGGACCGAGATTACGTGAAAGGAC
GCAATGTCGATGGGACACTGATGCCCGAATATGAACAGGATCTGGAGAAAGGCAATACTGAACGATATGA
GGATGCTCGGGCTGGGGAAACCGCCGCCAAGAGCAGGATCACCAGCGAGGGCGAGTACATCCCCCTGGAC
CAGATCGACATCAACGTGGTGATGGTGAGCGAGCTGATTAAGGAGAACATGCTCATGAAGCTGTACATGG
AGGGCACCGTGAACAACCACCACTTCAAGTGCACATCCGAGGGCGAAGGCAAGCCCTACGAGGGCACCCA
GACCATGAGAATCAAGGTCGTCGAGGGCGGCCCTCTCCCCTTCGCCTTCGACATCCTGGCTACCAGCTTC
ATGTACGGCAGCAGAACCTTCATCAAGCACCCTCCGGGCATCCCCGACTTCTTTAAGCAGTCCTTCCCTG
AGGGCTTCACATGGGAGAGAGTCACCACATACGAAGACGGGGGCGTGCTGACCGCTACCCAGGACACCAG
CCTCCAGGACGGCTGCCTCATCTACAACGTCAAGGTTAGAGGGGTGAACTTCCCAGCCAACGGCCCTGTG
ATGCAGAAGAAAACACTCGGCTGGGAGGCCTCCACCGAGACGATGTACCCTGCTGACGGAGGACTGGAAG
GCGCATGTGACATGGCTCTGAAGCTCGTGGGAGGAGGACACCTGATCTGCAACCTTGAGACAACATACAG
ATCCAAGAAACCCGCTACGAACCTCAAGATGCCCGGCGTCTACAACGTGGACCACAGACTGGAAAGAATC
AAGGAGGCCGACGATGAGACATACGTCGAGCAGCACGAGGTGGCTGTGGCCAGATACTCTACTGGTGGCG
CTGGTGATGGAGGTAAACAGTCCCAGCCTATTCTGAACACCAAAGAGATGGCCCCCCAGAGTAAACCCCC
TGAGGAGCTGGAAATGTCCTCAATGCCCTCCCCTGTGGCACCTCTTCCTGCAAGAACAGAGGGCGTGATC
GACATGAGGTCCATGAGTTCTATTGACTCTTTTATCTCATGCGCCACCGATTTTCCAGAGGCTACGCGGT
TTAAGTAAGAATTCATAACTTCGTATAATGTATGCTATACGAAGTTATTTTCTTTCTTTGCGCGTCCTGG
ATTCGCGGAAACGCGTACATCCAGCTGACGAGTCCCAAATAGGACGAAACGCGCTTTTCTTTTTGTTTTT
ATAACTTCGTATAATGTATGCTATACGAAGTTATCTTAAGGTCGACGAAGTTCCTATACTTTCTAGAGAA
TAGGAACTTCGGAATAGGAACTTCGTGTCGATGGTGATGCTTGGCAATTCGGGTCGATGGTGAAGCATTG
GTCTTCCTATTTTGATGAAGTTCCTATACCTTTTGAAGAATAGGAACTTCGCTAGCGGTACCCTGCGCTC
TCAGGCACGACACGACTCCTCCGCTGCCCACCGCAGACTGAGGCAGCGCTGAGTCGCCGGCGCCGCAGCG
CAGATGGTCGCGCCCGTGCCCCCCTATCTCGCGCCTCGCGTGGTGCGGTCCGGCTGGGCCGGCGGCGGCG
CGGACGCGACCAAGGTGGCCGGGAAGGGGAGTTTGCGGGGGACCGGCGAGTGACGTCAGCGCGCCTTCAG
TGCTGAGGCGGCGGTGGCGCGCGCCGCCAGGCGGGGGCGAAGGCACTGTCCGCGGTGCTGAAGCTGGCAG
TGCGCACGCGCCTCGCCGCATCCTGTTTCCCCTCCCCCTCTCTGATAGGGGATGCGCAATTTGGGGAATG
GGGGTTGGGTGCTTGTCCAGTGGGTCGGGGTCGGTCGTCAGGTAGGCACCCCCACCCCGCCTCATCCTGG
TCCTAAAACCCACTTGCACTGCGATCGCGGGCCCGTGCAGCATCTGCGGCCGCAGGAACCCCTAGTGATG
GAGTTGGCCACTCCCTCTCTGCGCGCTCGCTCGCTCACTGAGGCCGGGCGACCAAAGGTCGCCCGACGCC
CGGGCGGCCTCAGTGAGCGAGCGAGCGCGCAGCTGCCTGCAGGATTGGATCCCAATACGCGTCAATTCAC
TGGCCGTCGTTTTACAACGTCGTGACTGGGAAAACCCTGGCGTTACCCAACTTAATCGCCTTGCAGCACA
TCCCCCTTTCGCCAGCTGGCGTAATAGCGAAGAGGCCCGCACCGATCGCCCTTCCCAACAGTTGCGCAGC
CTGAATGGCGAATGGCGCCTGATGCGGTATTTTCTCCTTACGCATCTGTGCGGTATTTCACACCGCATAT
GGTGCACTCTCAGTACAATCTGCTCTGATGCCGCATAGTTAAGCCAGCCCCGACACCCGCCAACACCCGC
TGACGCGCCCTGACGGGCTTGTCTGCTCCCGGCATCCGCTTACAGACAAGCTGTGACAGTCTCCGGGAGC
TGCATGTGTCAGAGGTTTTCACCGTCATCACCGAAACGCGCGAGACAAAAGGGCCTCGTGATACGCCTAT
TTTTATAGGTTAATGTCATGATAATAATGGTTTCTTAGACGTCAGGTGGCACTTTTCGGGGAAATGTGCG
CGGAACCCCTATTTGTTTATTTTTCTAAATACATTCAAATATGTATCCGCTCATGAGACAATAACCCTGA
TAAATGCTTCAATAATATTGAAAAAGGAAGAGTATGAGTATTCAACATTTCCGTGTCGCCCTTATTCCCT
TTTTTGCGGCATTTTGCCTTCCTGTTTTTGCTCACCCAGAAACGCTGGTGAAAGTAAAAGATGCTGAAGA
TCAGTTGGGTGCACGAGTGGGTTACATCGAACTGGATCTCAACAGCGGTAAGATCCTTGAGAGTTTTCGC
CCCGAAGAACGTTTTCCAATGATGAGCACTTTTAAAGTTCTGCTATGTGGCGCGGTATTATCCCGTATTG
ACGCCGGGCAAGAGCAACTCGGTCGCCGCATACACTATTCTCAGAATGACTTGGTTGAGTACTCACCAGT
CACAGAAAAGCATCTTACGGATGGCATGACAGTAAGAGAATTATGCAGTGCTGCCATAACCATGAGTGAT
AACACTGCGGCCAACTTACTTCTGACAACGATCGGAGGACCGAAGGAGCTAACCGCTTTTTTGCACAACA
TGGGGGATCATGTAACTCGCCTTGATCGTTGGGAACCGGAGCTGAATGAAGCCATACCAAACGACGAGCG
TGACACCACGATGCCTGTAGCAATGGCAACAACGTTGCGCAAACTATTAACTGGCGAACTACTTACTCTA
GCTTCCCGGCAACAATTAATAGACTGGATGGAGGCGGATAAAGTTGCAGGACCACTTCTGCGCTCGGCCC
TTCCGGCTGGCTGGTTTATTGCTGATAAATCTGGAGCCGGTGAGCGTGGTTCTCGCGGTATCATTGCAGC
ACTGGGGCCAGATGGTAAGCCCTCCCGTATCGTAGTTATCTACACGACGGGGAGTCAGGCAACTATGGAT
GAACGAAATAGACAGATCGCTGAGATAGGTGCCTCACTGATTAAGCATTGGTAACTGTCAGACCAAGTTT
ACTCATATATACTTTAGATTGATTTAAAACTTCATTTTTAATTTAAAAGGATCTAGGTGAAGATCCTTTT
TGATAATCTCATGACCAAAATCCCTTAACGTGAGTTTTCGTTCCACTGAGCGTCAGACCCCGTAGAAAAG
ATCAAAGGATCTTCTTGAGATCCTTTTTTTCTGCGCGTAATCTGCTGCTTGCAAACAAAAAAACCACCGC
TACCAGCGGTGGTTTGTTTGCCGGATCAAGAGCTACCAACTCTTTTTCCGAAGGTAACTGGCTTCAGCAG
AGCGCAGATACCAAATACTGTTCTTCTAGTGTAGCCGTAGTTAGGCCACCACTTCAAGAACTCTGTAGCA
CCGCCTACATACCTCGCTCTGCTAATCCTGTTACCAGTGGCTGCTGCCAGTGGCGATAAGTCGTGTCTTA
CCGGGTTGGACTCAAGACGATAGTTACCGGATAAGGCGCAGCGGTCGGGCTGAACGGGGGGTTCGTGCAC
ACAGCCCAGCTTGGAGCGAACGACCTACACCGAACTGAGATACCTACAGCGTGAGCTATGAGAAAGCGCC
ACGCTTCCCGAAGGGAGAAAGGCGGACAGGTATCCGGTAAGCGGCAGGGTCGGAACAGGAGAGCGCACGA
GGGAGCTTCCAGGGGGAAACGCCTGGTATCTTTATAGTCCTGTCGGGTTTCGCCACCTCTGACTTGAGCG
TCGATTTTTGTGATGCTCGTCAGGGGGGCGGAGCCTATGGAAAAACGCCAGCAACGCGGCCTTTTTACGG
TTCCTGGCCTTTTGCTGGCCTTTTGCTCACATGTTCTTTCCTGCGTTATCCCCTGATTCTGTGGATAACC
GTATTACCGCCTTTGAGTGAGCTGATACCGCTCGCCGCAGCCGAACGACCGAGCGCAGCGAGTCAGTGAG
CGAGGAAGCGGAAGAGCGCCCAATACGCAAACCGCCTCTCCCCGCGCGTTGGCCGATTCATTAATGCAGC
TGGCACGACAGGTTTCCCGACTGGAAAGCGGGCAGTGAGCGCAACGCAATTAATGTGAGTTAGCTCACTC
ATTAGGCACCCCAGGCTTTACACTTTATGCTTCCGGCTCGTATGTTGTGTGGAATTGTGAGCGGATAACA
ATTTCACACAGGAAACAGCTATGACCATGATTACGCCAAGCTCGGCGCGCCA
Features (pLannotate 1.2.2; 26 found; start..end, strand, type, name):
     13..153     -  repeat_region  AAV2 ITR: inverted terminal repeat of adeno-associated virus serotype 2 inverted
    239..306     +  polyA_signal   SV40 poly(A) signal (fragment): SV40 polyadenylation signal
    310..353     +  polyA_signal   SV40 poly(A) signal (fragment): SV40 polyadenylation signal
    352..436     -  misc_feature   WPRE (fragment): woodchuck hepatitis virus posttranscriptional regulatory element
    442..599     -  misc_feature   WPRE (fragment): woodchuck hepatitis virus posttranscriptional regulatory element
    664..697     +  protein_bind   FRT (minimal): supports FLP-mediated excision but not integration (Turan and Bode, 2011) FLP recombinase from the Saccharomyces cerevisiae 2μ plasmid
   1709..1768    +  CDS            KCNJ2 (fragment): KCNJ2_HUMAN - Also known as IRK1. Experimental evidence at protein level: Swiss-Prot protein existence level 1. Probably participates in establishing action potential waveform and excitability of neuronal and muscle tissues. Inward rectifier potassium channels are characterized by a greater tendency to allow potassium to flow into the cell rather than out of it. Their voltage dependence is regulated by the concentration of extracellular potassium; as external potassium is raised, the voltage range of the channel opening shifts to more positive voltages. The inward rectification is mainly due t
   1772..2467    +  CDS            FusionRed: FusionRed is a basic (constitutively fluorescent) red fluorescent protein published in 2012, derived from Entacmaea quadricolor. It has low acid sensitivity.
   2468..2662    +  CDS            Kcnb1 (fragment): KCNB1_RAT - Experimental evidence at protein level: Swiss-Prot protein existence level 1. Voltage-gated potassium channel that mediates transmembrane potassium transport in excitable membranes, primarily in the brain, but also in the pancreas and cardiovascular system. Contributes to the regulation of the action potential (AP) repolarization, duration and frequency of repetitive AP firing in neurons, muscle cells and endocrine cells and plays a role in homeostatic attenuation of electrical excitability throughout the brain (PubMed:10024359, PubMed:10618149, PubMed:12451110, PubMed:17379638, Pu
   2675..2708    -  protein_bind   loxP: Cre-mediated recombination occurs in the 8-bp core sequence (GCATACAT). Cre recombinase
   2748..2797    +  ncRNA          Hammerhead 1: Accession: RF00163 - Hammerhead ribozyme (type I)
   2801..2834    -  protein_bind   loxP: Cre-mediated recombination occurs in the 8-bp core sequence (GCATACAT). Cre recombinase
   2847..2894    -  protein_bind   FRT: FLP-mediated recombination occurs in the 8-bp core sequence TCTAGAAA (Turan and Bode, 2011). FLP recombinase from the Saccharomyces cerevisiae 2μ plasmid
   3003..3450    -  promoter       hSyn promoter: human synapsin I promoter; confers neuron-specific expression (Kügler et al., 2003)
   3519..3546    -  repeat_region  AAV2 ITR (fragment): inverted terminal repeat of adeno-associated virus serotype 2 inverted
   3575..3602    -  repeat_region  AAV2 ITR (fragment): inverted terminal repeat of adeno-associated virus serotype 2 inverted
   3635..3792    +  CDS            lacZα (fragment): LacZα fragment of β-galactosidase; lacZ fragment
   3798..3897    -  misc_feature   bom (fragment): basis of mobility region from pBR322
   3999..4034    -  CDS            rop (fragment): Rop protein, which maintains plasmids at low copy number; rop
   4129..4233    +  promoter       AmpR promoter: bla
   4234..5094    +  CDS            AmpR: β-lactamase; bla; confers resistance to ampicillin, carbenicillin, and related antibiotics
   5265..5853    +  rep_origin     ori: high-copy-number ColE1/pMB1/pBR322/pUC origin of replication
   6036..6128    +  CDS            lacI (fragment): lac repressor; lacI; The lac repressor binds to the lac operator to inhibit transcription in E. coli. This inhibition can be relieved by adding lactose or isopropyl-β-D-thiogalactopyranoside (IPTG).
   6141..6162    +  protein_bind   CAP binding site: CAP binding activates transcription in the presence of cAMP. E. coli catabolite activator protein
   6177..6207    +  promoter       lac promoter: promoter for the E. coli lac operon
   6215..6231    +  protein_bind   lac operator: The lac repressor binds to the lac operator to inhibit transcription in E. coli. This inhibition can be relieved by adding lactose or isopropyl-β-D-thiogalactopyranoside (IPTG). lac repressor encoded by lacI
