[The description below was written by a language model from this plasmid's Addgene catalogue record and pLannotate feature annotations shown in this document.]
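Description:
pAAV-hSyn-ConVERGD-stGtACR1(FusionRed)-W3SL is an AAV transfer plasmid built on a pAAV backbone for packaging a single recombinant AAV genome that gives AND-type intersectional expression: the payload is produced only in neurons containing both Cre and Flp recombinases. In bacteria it is maintained through a ColE1/pUC-type origin and selected with ampicillin via the β-lactamase gene. The catalogue lists it as low copy and grown in a recombination-deficient strain, which is typical for plasmids carrying unstable AAV2 inverted terminal repeats. Remnants of lacZα, lacI, rop and bom in the backbone are cloning-vector leftovers.

Between the ITRs, the human synapsin I promoter restricts transcription to neurons. The annotated coding elements (a KCNJ2/Kir2.1-derived trafficking fragment, FusionRed, and a Kcnb1/Kv2.1 fragment that serves as a soma-targeting motif) lie on the opposite strand to the promoter. This indicates that the cargo is stored in an inverted, inactive orientation flanked by FRT sites, so that Flp can flip it into the sense orientation. The GtACR1 anion channelrhodopsin sequence itself is not annotated, but it presumably occupies the unlabelled stretch upstream of the KCNJ2 fragment. Just downstream of the promoter, a hammerhead ribozyme is bracketed by two loxP sites. A self-cleaving ribozyme in the transcript would be expected to destabilise the mRNA until Cre excises it, which supplies the second logical requirement. The exact mechanism is inferred from the feature layout rather than stated in the record. The cassette ends in W3SL, a compact 3′ element combining a truncated WPRE with SV40 polyadenylation sequences to save packaging space. The construct is intended for optogenetic silencing, with red fluorescent labelling, of neuronal populations defined by two genetic or projection-based features.
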