Addgene plasmid #218761: pAAV-hSyn-ConVERGD-stGtACR1(FusionRed)-W3SL
Purpose: Provides AND intersectional (Cre+Flp) expression of stGtACR1-FusionRed
Depositing lab: Lindsay Schwarz. Depositing organization: St. Jude Children's Research Hospital. Publication: A Novel Single Vector Intersectional AAV Strategy for Interrogating Cellular Diversity and Brain Function. Hughes AC, Pollard BG, Xu B, Gammons JW, Chapman P, Bikoff JB, Schwarz LA. bioRxiv. 2023 Feb 8:2023.02.07.527312. doi: 10.1101/2023.02.07.527312. Preprint. PubMed 36798174.
Backbone
  Vector backbone: pAAV
  Backbone manufacturer: Azenta Life Sciences
  Vector type: AAV
Growth in bacteria
  Bacterial resistance: Ampicillin, 100 μg/mL
  Growth temperature: 30°C
  Growth strain: NEB Stable
  Copy number: Low Copy
Gene/Insert
  Gene/Insert name: stGtACR1
  Species: Synthetic
  Promoter: hSyn
  Tag / fusion protein: FusionRed (C terminal on insert)
  Cloning method: Other
Terms and licenses: Academic/Nonprofit Terms; Industry Terms: Not Available to Industry
Depositor comments: Please visit https://doi.org/10.1101/2023.02.07.527312 for bioRxiv preprint.
How to cite: pAAV-hSyn-ConVERGD-stGtACR1(FusionRed)-W3SL was a gift from Lindsay Schwarz (Addgene plasmid # 218761 ; http://n2t.net/addgene:218761 ; RRID:Addgene_218761)
